Addgene plasmid #60785: pTriEx-mCherry::LANS4
Purpose: Control of Protein Activity and Cell Fate Specification via Light-Mediated Nuclear Translocation
Depositing lab: Brian Kuhlman. Depositing organization: University of North Carolina at Chapel Hill. Publication: Control of Protein Activity and Cell Fate Specification via Light-Mediated Nuclear Translocation. Yumerefendi H, Dickinson DJ, Wang H, Zimmerman SP, Bear JE, Goldstein B, Hahn K, Kuhlman B. PLoS One. 2015 Jun 17;10(6):e0128443. doi: 10.1371/journal.pone.0128443. eCollection 2015. PONE-D-15-08811 PubMed 26083500.
Backbone
  Vector backbone: pTriEx
  Backbone size w/o insert (bp): 5943
  Total vector size (bp): 6429
  Vector type: Mammalian Expression, Bacterial Expression, Insect Expression
Growth in bacteria
  Bacterial resistance: Ampicillin, 100 μg/mL
  Growth temperature: 37°C
  Growth strain: DH5alpha
  Copy number: High Copy
Gene/Insert
  Gene/Insert name: LANS4
  Species: Synthetic; Avena Sativa
  Promoter: CMV
  Tag / fusion protein: mCherry (N terminal on insert)
  Cloning method: Restriction Enzyme; 5′ cloning site KpnI (not destroyed); 3′ cloning site HindIII (not destroyed)
  Sequencing primers: 5′ CCCAACACAATATATTATAGTTAAATAAGAATTATTATC; 3′ GGTGGTGCTCGAGATCCTCGGGG
Terms and licenses: Academic/Nonprofit Terms; Industry Terms: Not Available to Industry
How to cite: pTriEx-mCherry::LANS4 was a gift from Brian Kuhlman (Addgene plasmid # 60785 ; http://n2t.net/addgene:60785 ; RRID:Addgene_60785)
