[The description below was written by a language model from this plasmid's Addgene catalogue record and pLannotate feature annotations shown in this document.]
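Description:
pTriEx-mCherry::LANS4 is a 6,429 bp expression plasmid built on the pTriEx backbone, a multi-host vector designed to drive the same open reading frame in mammalian, insect and bacterial cells. It is maintained in E. coli through a high-copy ColE1/pUC-type origin and selected with ampicillin via the β-lactamase gene. The catalogue lists the promoter as CMV. The feature table shows the arrangement in more detail: a CMV enhancer joined to the chicken β-actin promoter with chimeric intron fragments for mammalian expression, followed in tandem by a T7 promoter with a lac operator for IPTG-regulated bacterial expression and a baculovirus p10 promoter for insect cells. A rabbit β-globin polyadenylation signal and a T7 terminator close the cassette. Flanking lef2/ORF603 and ORF1629 regions allow homologous recombination into a baculovirus genome, and a single loxP site lies downstream.

The payload is mCherry fused to the N-terminus of LANS4, a synthetic insert with Avena sativa-derived sequence cloned between KpnI and HindIII. The automated annotation labels part of this region as miniSOG. This most likely reflects sequence similarity between flavin-binding LOV domains rather than an actual miniSOG reporter, since the record describes an oat-derived insert. HSV epitope and 6xHis tag sequences from the backbone are annotated downstream of the insert, but the record does not say whether they are translated in frame. According to the stated purpose, the construct is used for light-mediated nuclear translocation, controlling protein activity and cell fate by illumination, with mCherry fluorescence allowing the fusion's localisation to be followed in live cells.
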