Features (pLannotate 1.2.2; 22 found; start..end, strand, type, name):
      4..39      +  CDS            lef2 (fragment): baculovirus late expression factor 2
    181..1008    +  misc_recomb    baculovirus recombination region (lef2/ORF603): contains ORF603 and part of lef2
   1020..1078    +  misc_recomb    baculovirus recombination region (ORF603) (fragment): contains ORF603 and part of lef2
   1140..1443    +  enhancer       CMV enhancer: human cytomegalovirus immediate early enhancer
   1449..1726    +  promoter       chicken β-actin promoter: No description available
   1727..1862    +  intron         hybrid intron (fragment): hybrid between chicken β-actin (CBA) and minute virus of mice (MMV) introns (Gray et al., 2011)
   1951..2081    +  intron         chimeric intron (fragment): chimera between introns from chicken β-actin and rabbit β-globin
   2150..2168    +  promoter       T7 promoter: promoter for bacteriophage T7 RNA polymerase
   2169..2193    +  protein_bind   lac operator: The lac repressor binds to the lac operator to inhibit transcription in E. coli. This inhibition can be relieved by adding lactose or isopropyl-β-D-thiogalactopyranoside (IPTG). lac repressor encoded by lacI
   2209..2318    +  promoter       p10 promoter: baculovirus promoter for expression in insect cells
   2333..3040    +  CDS            mCherry: mCherry is a basic (constitutively fluorescent) red fluorescent protein published in 2004, derived from Discosoma sp.. It is reported to be a very rapidly-maturing monomer with low acid sensitivity.
   3116..3433    +  CDS            miniSOG: miniSOG is a basic (constitutively fluorescent) cyan fluorescent protein published in 2011, derived from Arabidopsis thaliana. It requires the cofactor flavin for fluorescence.
   3572..3604    +  CDS            HSV tag: HSV (herpes simplex virus) epitope tag
   3614..3631    +  CDS            6xHis: 6xHis affinity tag
   3646..3714    +  CDS            HBB (fragment): HBB_PONPY - Experimental evidence at transcript level: Swiss-Prot protein existence level 2. Involved in oxygen transport from the lung to the various peripheral tissues. From Pongo pygmaeus (Bornean orangutan).
   3789..3844    +  polyA_signal   β-globin poly(A) signal: rabbit β-globin polyadenylation signal (Gil and Proudfoot, 1987)
   3932..3979    +  terminator     T7 terminator: transcription terminator for bacteriophage T7 RNA polymerase
   3992..4697    +  misc_recomb    baculovirus recombination region (ORF1629): contains part of ORF1629
   4706..4739    +  protein_bind   loxP: Cre-mediated recombination occurs in the 8-bp core sequence (GCATACAT). Cre recombinase
   4907..5494    -  rep_origin     ori: high-copy-number ColE1/pMB1/pBR322/pUC origin of replication
   5507..6367    -  CDS            AmpR: β-lactamase; bla; confers resistance to ampicillin, carbenicillin, and related antibiotics
   6368..6419    -  promoter       AmpR promoter (fragment): bla
>Addgene plasmid #60785 | pTriEx-mCherry::LANS4 | depositor full sequence | sequence record 118599 | pTriEx-mCherry::LANS4 sequence 6429 bps
TCCTGCATCTTTTAATCAAATCCCAAGATGTGTATAAACGCGCCGGTATGTACAGGAAGAGGTTTATACT
AAACTGTTACATTGCAAACGTGGTTTCGTGTGCCAAGTGTGAAAACCGATGTTTAATCAAGGCTCTGACG
CATTTCTACAACCACGACTCCAAGTGTGTGGGTGAAGTCATGCATCTTTTAATCAAATCCCAAGATGTGT
ATAAACCACCAAACTGCCAAAAAATGAAAACTGTCGACAAGCTCTGTCCGTTTGCTGGCAACTGCAAGGG
TCTCAATCCTATTTGTAATTATTGAATAATAAAACAATTATAAATGTCAAATTTGTTTTTTATTAACGAT
ACAAACCAAACGCAACAAGAACATTTGTAGTATTATCTATAATTGAAAACGCGTAGTTATAATCGCTGAG
GTAATATTTAAAATCATTTTCAAATGATTCACAGTTAATTTGCGACAATATAATTTTATTTTCACATAAA
CTAGACGCCTTGTCGTCTTCTTCTTCGTATTCCTTCTCTTTTTCATTTTTCTCTTCATAAAAATTAACAT
AGTTATTATCGTATCCATATATGTATCTATCGTATAGAGTAAATTTTTTGTTGTCATAAATATATATGTC
TTTTTTAATGGGGTGTATAGTACCGCTGCGCATAGTTTTTCTGTAATTTACAACAGTGCTATTTTCTGGT
AGTTCTTCGGAGTGTGTTGCTTTAATTATTAAATTTATATAATCAATGAATTTGGGATCGTCGGTTTTGT
ACAATATGTTGCCGGCATAGTACGCAGCTTCTTCTAGTTCAATTACACCATTTTTTAGCAGCACCGGATT
AACATAACTTTCCAAAATGTTGTACGAACCGTTAAACAAAAACAGTTCACCTCCCTTTTCTATACTATTG
TCTGCGAGCAGTTGTTTGTTGTTAAAAATAACAGCCATTGTAATGAGACGCACAAACTAATATCACAAAC
TGGAAATGTCTATCAATATATAGTTGCTGATGGCCGGCCGTAATGAGACGCACAAACTAATATCACAAAC
TGGAAATGTCTATCAATATATAGTTGCTCTAGTTATTAATAGTAATCAATTACGGGGTCATTAGTTCATA
GCCCATATATGGAGTTCCGCGTTACATAACTTACGGTAAATGGCCCGCCTGGCTGACCGCCCAACGACCC
CCGCCCATTGACGTCAATAATGACGTATGTTCCCATAGTAACGCCAATAGGGACTTTCCATTGACGTCAA
TGGGTGGAGTATTTACGGTAAACTGCCCACTTGGCAGTACATCAAGTGTATCATATGCCAAGTACGCCCC
CTATTGACGTCAATGACGGTAAATGGCCCGCCTGGCATTATGCCCAGTACATGACCTTATGGGACTTTCC
TACTTGGCAGTACATCTACGTATTAGTCATCGCTATTACCATGCATGGTCGAGGTGAGCCCCACGTTCTG
CTTCACTCTCCCCATCTCCCCCCCCTCCCCACCCCCAATTTTGTATTTATTTATTTTTTAATTATTTTGT
GCAGCGATGGGGGCGGGGGGGGGGGGGGGGCGCGCGCCAGGCGGGGCGGGGCGGGGCGAGGGGCGGGGCG
GGGCGAGGCGGAGAGGTGCGGCGGCAGCCAATCAGAGCGGCGCGCTCCGAAAGTTTCCTTTTATGGCGAG
GCGGCGGCGGCGGCGGCCCTATAAAAAGCGAAGCGCGCGGCGGGCGGGAGTCGCTGCGCGCTGCCTTCGC
CCCGTGCCCCGCTCCGCCGCCGCCTCGCGCCGCCCGCCCCGGCTCTGACTGACCGCGTTACTCCCACAGG
TGAGCGGGCGGGACGGCCCTTCTCCTTCGGGCTGTAATTAGCGCTTGGTTTAATGACGGCTTGTTTCTTT
TCTGTGGCTGCGTGAAAGCCTTGAGGGGCTCCGGGAGGGCCCTTTGTGCGGGGGGAGCGGCTCGGGGCTG
TCCGCGGGGGGACGGCTGCCTTCGGGGGGGACGGGGCAGGGCGGGGTTCGGCTTCTGGCGTGTGACCGGC
GGCTCTAGAGCCTCTGCTAACCATGTTCATGCCTTCTTCTTTTTCCTACAGCTCCTGGGCAACGTGCTGG
TTATTGTGCTGTCTCATCATTTTGGCAAAGAATTGGATCGGACCGAAATTAATACGACTCACTATAGGGG
AATTGTGAGCGGATAACAATTCCCCGGAGTTAATCCGGGACCTTTAATTCAACCCAACACAATATATTAT
AGTTAAATAAGAATTATTATCAAATCATTTGTATATTAATTAAAATACTATACTGTAAATTACATTTTAT
TTACAATCAAAGGAGATATACCATGGTGAGCAAGGGCGAGGAGGATAACATGGCCATCATCAAGGAGTTC
ATGCGCTTCAAGGTGCACATGGAGGGCTCCGTGAACGGCCACGAGTTCGAGATCGAGGGCGAGGGCGAGG
GCCGCCCCTACGAGGGCACCCAGACCGCCAAGCTGAAGGTGACCAAGGGTGGCCCCCTGCCCTTCGCCTG
GGACATCCTGTCCCCTCAGTTCATGTACGGCTCCAAGGCCTACGTGAAGCACCCCGCCGACATCCCCGAC
TACTTGAAGCTGTCCTTCCCCGAGGGCTTCAAGTGGGAGCGCGTGATGAACTTCGAGGACGGCGGCGTGG
TGACCGTGACCCAGGACTCCTCCCTGCAGGACGGCGAGTTCATCTACAAGGTGAAGCTGCGCGGCACCAA
CTTCCCCTCCGACGGCCCTGTAATGCAGAAGAAGACTATGGGCTGGGAGGCCTCCTCCGAGCGGATGTAC
CCCGAGGACGGCGCCCTGAAGGGCGAGATCAAGCAGAGGCTGAAGCTGAAGGACGGCGGCCACTACGACG
CTGAGGTCAAGACCACCTACAAGGCCAAGAAGCCCGTGCAGCTGCCCGGCGCCTACAACGTCAACATCAA
GTTGGACATCACCTCCCACAACGAGGACTACACCATCGTGGAACAGTACGAACGCGCCGAGGGCCGCCAC
TCCACCGGCGGCATGGACGAGCTGTACAAGGGTACCGGCATTGATCTGAGCGGCCTGACCCTGCAGGGTT
CTGGAAGTGGATCCTTGGCTACTACACTTGAACGTATTGAGAAGAACTTTGTCATTACTGACCCAAGATT
GCCAGATAATCCCATTATATTCGCGTCCGATAGTTTCTTGCAGTTGACAGAATATAGCCGTGAAGAAATT
TTGGGAAGAAACTGCAGGTTTCTACAAGGTCCTGAAACTGATCGCGCGACAGTGAGAAAAATTAGAGATG
CCATAGATAACCAAACAGAGGTCACTGTTCAGCTGATTAATTATACAAAGAGTGGTAAAAAGTTCTGGAA
CCTCTTTCACTTGCAGCCTATGCGAGATCAGAAGGGAGATGTCCAGTACTTTATTGGGGTTCAGTTGGAT
GGAACTGAGCATGTCCGAGATGCTGCCGAGAGAGAGGGAGTCATGCTGATTAAGAAAACTGCAGAAAATA
TTGATATGGCGGCAAAAAGAGTCAAACTGGATTAAAAGCTTGCGGCCGCACAGCTGTATACACGTGCAAG
CCAGCCAGAACTCGCCCCGGAAGACCCCGAGGATCTCGAGCACCACCATCACCATCACCATCACTAAGTG
ATTAACCTCAGGTGCAGGCTGCCTATCAGAAGGTGGTGGCTGGTGTGGCCAATGCCCTGGCTCACAAATA
CCACTGAGATCGATCTTTTTCCCTCTGCCAAAAATTATGGGGACATCATGAAGCCCCTTGAGCATCTGAC
TTCTGGCTAATAAAGGAAATTTATTTTCATTGCAATAGTGTGTTGGAATTTTTTGTGTCTCTCACTCGGA
AGGACATATGGGAGGGCAAATCATTTAAAACATCAGAATGAGTATTTGGTTTAGAGTTTGGCAACATATG
CCCATATGTAACTAGCATAACCCCTTGGGGCCTCTAAACGGGTCTTGAGGGGTTTTTTGCTGAAAGCATG
CGGAGGAAATTCTCCTTGAAGTTTCCCTGGTGTTCAAAGTAAAGGAGTTTGCACCAGACGCACCTCTGTT
CACTGGTCCGGCGTATTAAAACACGATACATTGTTATTAGTACATTTATTAAGCGCTAGATTCTGTGCGT
TGTTGATTTACAGACAATTGTTGTACGTATTTTAATAATTCATTAAATTTATAATCTTTAGGGTGGTATG
TTAGAGCGAAAATCAAATGATTTTCAGCGTCTTTATATCTGAATTTAAATATTAAATCCTCAATAGATTT
GTAAAATAGGTTTCGATTAGTTTCAAACAAGGGTTGTTTTTCCGAACCGATGGCTGGACTATCTAATGGA
TTTTCGCTCAACGCCACAAAACTTGCCAAATCTTGTAGCAGCAATCTAGCTTTGTCGATATTCGTTTGTG
TTTTGTTTTGTAATAAAGGTTCGACGTCGTTCAAAATATTATGCGCTTTTGTATTTCTTTCATCACTGTC
GTTAGTGTACAATTGACTCGACGTAAACACGTTAAATAGAGCTTGGACATATTTAACATCGGGCGTGTTA
GCTTTATTAGGCCGATTATCGTCGTCGTCCCAACCCTCGTCGTTAGAAGTTGCTTCCGAAGACGATTTTG
CCATAGCCACACGACGCCTATTAATTGTGTCGGCTAACACGTCCGCGATCAAATTTGTAGTTGAGCTTTT
TGGAATTGCGATCGCATAACTTCGTATAGCATACATTATACGAAGTTATAAGCTCGGAACGCTGCGCTCG
GTCGTTCGGCTGCGGCGAGCGGTATCAGCTCACTCAAAGGCGGTAATACGGTTATCCACAGAATCAGGGG
ATAACGCAGGAAAGAACATGTGAGCAAAAGGCCAGCAAAAGGCCAGGAACCGTAAAAAGGCCGCGTTGCT
GGCGTTTTTCCATAGGCTCCGCCCCCTGACGAGCATCACAAAAATCGACGCTCAAGTCAGAGGTGGCGAA
ACCCGACAGGACTATAAAGATACCAGGCGTTTCCCCCTGGAAGCTCCCTCGTGCGCTCTCCTGTTCCGAC
CCTGCCGCTTACCGGATACCTGTCCGCCTTTCTCCCTTCGGGAAGCGTGGCGCTTTCTCAATGCTCACGC
TGTAGGTATCTCAGTTCGGTGTAGGTCGTTCGCTCCAAGCTGGGCTGTGTGCACGAACCCCCCGTTCAGC
CCGACCGCTGCGCCTTATCCGGTAACTATCGTCTTGAGTCCAACCCGGTAAGACACGACTTATCGCCACT
GGCAGCAGCCACTGGTAACAGGATTAGCAGAGCGAGGTATGTAGGCGGTGCTACAGAGTTCTTGAAGTGG
TGGCCTAACTACGGCTACACTAGAAGAACAGTATTTGGTATCTGCGCTCTGCTGAAGCCAGTTACCTTCG
GAAAAAGAGTTGGTAGCTCTTGATCCGGCAAACAAACCACCGCTGGTAGCGGTGGTTTTTTTGTTTGCAA
GCAGCAGATTACGCGCAGAAAAAAAGGATCTCAAGAAGATCCTTTGTTACCAATGCTTAATCAGTGAGGC
ACCTATCTCAGCGATCTGTCTATTTCGTTCATCCATAGTTGCCTGACTCCCCGTCGTGTAGATAACTACG
ATACGGGAGGGCTTACCATCTGGCCCCAGTGCTGCAATGATACCGCGAGACCCACGCTCACCGGCTCCAG
ATTTATCAGCAATAAACCAGCCAGCCGGAAGGGCCGAGCGCAGAAGTGGTCCTGCAACTTTATCCGCCTC
CATCCAGTCTATTAATTGTTGCCGGGAAGCTAGAGTAAGTAGTTCGCCAGTTAATAGTTTGCGCAACGTT
GTTGCCATTGCTACAGGCATCGTGGTGTCACGCTCGTCGTTTGGTATGGCTTCATTCAGCTCCGGTTCCC
AACGATCAAGGCGAGTTACATGATCCCCCATGTTGTGCAAAAAAGCGGTTAGCTCCTTCGGTCCTCCGAT
CGTTGTCAGAAGTAAGTTGGCCGCAGTGTTATCACTCATGGTTATGGCAGCACTGCATAATTCTCTTACT
GTCATGCCATCCGTAAGATGCTTTTCTGTGACTGGTGAGTACTCAACCAAGTCATTCTGAGAATAGTGTA
TGCGGCGACCGAGTTGCTCTTGCCCGGCGTCAATACGGGATAATACCGCGCCACATAGCAGAACTTTAAA
AGTGCTCATCATTGGAAAACGTTCTTCGGGGCGAAAACTCTCAAGGATCTTACCGCTGTTGAGATCCAGT
TCGATGTAACCCACTCGTGCACCCAACTGATCTTCAGCATCTTTTACTTTCACCAGCGTTTCTGGGTGAG
CAAAAACAGGAAGGCAAAATGCCGCAAAAAAGGGAATAAGGGCGACACGGAAATGTTGAATACTCATACT
CTTCCTTTTTCAATATTATTGAAGCATTTATCAGGGTTATTGTCTCATGTCCGCGCGTT
