>Addgene plasmid #60785 | pTriEx-mCherry::LANS4 | depositor partial sequence | sequence record 118595 | LANS4
GGTACCGGCATTGATCTGAGCGGCCTGACCCTGCAGGGTTCTGGAAGTGGATCCTTGGCTACTACACTTG
AACGTATTGAGAAGAACTTTGTCATTACTGACCCAAGATTGCCAGATAATCCCATTATATTCGCGTCCGA
TAGTTTCTTGCAGTTGACAGAATATAGCCGTGAAGAAATTTTGGGAAGAAACTGCAGGTTTCTACAAGGT
CCTGAAACTGATCGCGCGACAGTGAGAAAAATTAGAGATGCCATAGATAACCAAACAGAGGTCACTGTTC
AGCTGATTAATTATACAAAGAGTGGTAAAAAGTTCTGGAACCTCTTTCACTTGCAGCCTATGCGAGATCA
GAAGGGAGATGTCCAGTACTTTATTGGGGTTCAGTTGGATGGAACTGAGCATGTCCGAGATGCTGCCGAG
AGAGAGGGAGTCATGCTGATTAAGAAAACTGCAGAAAATATTGATATGGCGGCAAAAAGAGTCAAACTGG
ATTAAAAGCTT
