>Addgene plasmid #60785 | pTriEx-mCherry::LANS4 | addgene partial sequence | sequence record 120928 | T7 5'-TAATACGACTCACTATAGGG-3'
CCGGGACCTTTAATTCAACCCAACACAATATATTATAGTTAAATAAGAATTATTATCAAATCATTTGTAT
ATTAATTAAAATACTATACTGTAAATTACATTTTATTTACAATCAAAGGAGATATACCATGGTGAGCAAG
GGCGAGGAGGATAACATGGCCATCATCAAGGAGTTCATGCGCTTCAAGGTGCACATGGAGGGCTCCGTGA
ACGGCCACGAGTTCGAGATCGAGGGCGAGGGCGAGGGCCGCCCCTACGAGGGCACCCAGACCGCCAAGCT
GAAGGTGACCAAGGGTGGCCCCCTGCCCTTCGCCTGGGACATCCTGTCCCCTCAGTTCATGTACGGCTCC
AAGGCCTACGTGAAGCACCCCGCCGACATCCCCGACTACTTGAAGCTGTCCTTCCCCGAGGGCTTCAAGT
GGGAGCGCGTGATGAACTTCGAGGACGGCGGCGTGGTGACCGTGACCCAGGACTCCTCCCTGCAGGACGG
CGAGTTCATCTACAAGGTGAAGCTGCGCGGCACCAACTTCCCCTCCGACGGCCCTGTAATGCAGAAGAAG
ACTATGGGCTGGGAGGCCTCCTCCGAGCGGATGTACCCCGAGGACGGCGCCCTGAAGGGCGAGATCAAGC
AGAGGCTGAAGCTGAAGGACGGCGGCCACTACGACGCTGAGGTCAAGACCACCTACAAGGCCAAGAAGCC
CGTGCAGCTGCCCGGCGCCTACAACGTCA
