>Addgene plasmid #60785 | pTriEx-mCherry::LANS4 | addgene partial sequence | sequence record 120929 | Bglob-pA-R 5'-ttttggcagagggaaaaaga-3'
CCAGCCACCACCTTCTGATAGGCAGCCTGCACCTGAGGTTAATCACTTAGTGATGGTGATGGTGATGGTG
GTGCTCGAGATCCTCGGGGTCTTCCGGGGCGAGTTCTGGCTGGCTTGCACGTGTATACAGCTGTGCGGCC
GCAAGCTTTTAATCCAGTTTGACTCTTTTTGCCGCCATATCAATATTTTCTGCAGTTTTCTTAATCAGCA
TGACTCCCTCTCTCTCGGCAGCATCTCGGACATGCTCAGTTCCATCCAACTGAACCCCAATAAAGTACTG
GACATCTCCCTTCTGATCTCGCATAGGCTGCAAGTGAAAGAGGTTCCAGAACTTTTTACCACTCTTTGTA
TAATTAATCAGCTGAACAGTGACCTCTGTTTGGTTATCTATGGCATCTCTAATTTTTCTCACTGTCGCGC
GATCAGTTTCAGGACCTTGTAGAAACCTGCAGTTTCTTCCCAAAATTTCTTCACGGCTATATTCTGTCAA
CTGCAAGAAACTATCGGACGCGAATATAATGGGATTATCTGGCAATCTTGGGTCAGTAATGACAAAGTTC
TTCTCAATACGTTCAAGTGTAGTAGCCAAGGATCCACTTCCAGAACCCTGCAGGGTCAGGCCGCTCAGAT
CAATGCCGGTACCCTTGTACAGCTCGTCCATGCCGCCGGTGGAGTGGCGGCCCTCGGCGCGTTCGTACTG
TTCCACGATGGTGTAGTCCTCGTTGTGGGAGGTGATGTCCAACTTGATGTTGACGTTGTAGGCGCCGGGC
AGCTGCACG
